>Addgene plasmid #133140 | pOPS0499 | addgene full sequence | sequence record 318626 | Addgene NGS Result
CGCTCTTGGACTCCTGTTGATAGATCCAGTAATGACCTCAGAACTCCATCTGGATTTGTTCAGAACGCTC
GGTTGCCGCCGGGCGTTTTTTATTGGTGAGAATCCAGGCAATTGTGTCTCAAAATCTCTGATGTTACATT
GCACAAGATAAAAATATATCATCATGAACAATAAAACTGTCTGCTTACATAAACAGTAATACAAGGGGTG
TTATGAGCCATATTCAGCGTGAAACGAGCTGTAGCCGTCCGCGTCTGAACAGCAACATGGATGCGGATCT
GTATGGCTATAAATGGGCGCGTGATAACGTGGGTCAGAGCGGCGCGACCATTTATCGTCTGTATGGCAAA
CCGGATGCGCCGGAACTGTTTCTGAAACATGGCAAAGGCAGCGTGGCGAACGATGTGACCGATGAAATGG
TGCGTCTGAACTGGCTGACCGAATTTATGCCGCTGCCGACCATTAAACATTTTATTCGCACCCCGGATGA
TGCGTGGCTGCTGACCACCGCGATTCCGGGCAAAACCGCGTTTCAGGTGCTGGAAGAATATCCGGATAGC
GGCGAAAACATTGTGGATGCGCTGGCCGTGTTTCTGCGTCGTCTGCATAGCATTCCGGTGTGCAACTGCC
CGTTTAACAGCGATCGTGTGTTTCGTCTGGCCCAGGCGCAGAGCCGTATGAACAACGGCCTGGTGGATGC
GAGCGATTTTGATGATGAACGTAACGGCTGGCCGGTGGAACAGGTGTGGAAAGAAATGCATAAACTGCTG
CCGTTTAGCCCGGATAGCGTGGTGACCCACGGCGATTTTAGCCTGGATAACCTGATTTTCGATGAAGGCA
AACTGATTGGCTGCATTGATGTGGGCCGTGTGGGCATTGCGGATCGTTATCAGGATCTGGCCATTCTGTG
GAACTGCCTGGGCGAATTTAGCCCGAGCCTGCAAAAACGTCTGTTTCAGAAATATGGCATTGATAATCCG
GATATGAACAAACTGCAATTTCATCTGATGCTGGATGAATTTTTCTAATAATTAATTGAACTACTTTTCC
GCTGCATAACCCTGCTTCGGGGTCATTATAGCGATTTTTTCGGTATATCCATCCTTTTTCGCACGATATA
CAGGATTTTGCCAAAGGGTTCGTGTAGACTTTCCTTGGTGTATCCAACGGCGTCAGCCGGGCAGGATAGG
TGAAGTAGGCCCACCCGCGAGCGGGTGTTCCTTCTTCACTGTCCCTTATTCGCACCTGGCGGTGCTCAAC
GGGAATCCTGCTCTGCGAGGCTGGCCGTAGGCCGGCCGCGATGCAGGTGGCTGCTGAACCCCCAGCCGGA
ACTGACCCCACAAGGCCCTAGCGTTTGCAATGCACCAGGTCATCATTGACCCAGGCGTGTTCCACCAGGC
CGCTGCCTCGCAACTCTTCGCAGGCTTCGCCGACCTGCTCGCGCCACTTCTTCACGCGGGTGGAATCCGA
TCCGCACATGAGGCGGAAGGTTTCCAGCTTGAGCGGGTACGGCTCCCGGTGCGAGCTGAAATAGTCGAAC
ATCCGTCGGGCCGTCGGCGACAGCTTGCGGTACTTCTCCCATATGAATTTCGTGTAGTGGTCGCCAGCAA
ACAGCACGACGATTTCCTCGTCGATCAGGACCTGGCAACGGGACGTTTTCTTGCCACGGTCCAGGACGCG
GAAGCGGTGCAGCAGCGACACCGATTCCAGGTGCCCAACGCGGTCGGACGTGAAGCCCATCGCCGTCGCC
TGTAGGCGCGACAGGCATTCCTCGGCCTTCGTGTAATACCGGCCATTGATCGACCAGCCCAGGTCCTGGC
AAAGCTCGTAGAACGTGAAGGTGATCGGCTCGCCGATAGGGGTGCGCTTCGCGTACTCCAACACCTGCTG
CCACACCAGTTCGTCATCGTCGGCCCGCAGCTCGACGCCGGTGTAGGTGATCTTCACGTCCTTGTTGACG
TGGAAAATGACCTTGTTTTGCAGCGCCTCGCGCGGGATTTTCTTGTTGCGCGTGGTGAACAGGGCAGAGC
GGGCCGTGTCGTTTGGCATCGCTCGCATCGTGTCCGGCCACGGCGCAATATCGAACAAGGAAAGCTGCAT
TTCCTTGATCTGCTGCTTCGTGTGTTTCAGCAACGCGGCCTGCTTGGCTTCGCTGACCTGTTTTGCCAGG
TCCTCGCCGGCGGTTTTTCGCTTCTTGGTCGTCATAGTTCCTCGCGTGTCGATGGTCATCGACTTCGCCA
AACCTGCCGCCTCCTGTTCGAGCCGACGCGAACGCTCCACGGCGGCCGATGGCGCGGGCAGGGCAGGGGG
AGCCAGTTGCACGCTGTCGCGCTCGATCTTGGCCGTAGCTTGCTGGACTATCGAGCCGACGGACTGGAAG
GTTTCGCGGGGCGCACGCATGACGGTGCGGCTTGCGATGGTTTCGGCATCCTCGGCGGAAAACCCCGCGT
CGATCAGTTCTTGCCTGTATGCCTTCCGGTCAAACGTCCGATTCATTCACCCTCCTTGCGGGATTGCCCC
GGAATTAATTCCCCGGATCGATCCGTCGATCTTGATCCCCTGCGCCATCAGATCCTTGGCGGCAAGAAAG
CCATCCAGTTTACTTTGCAGGGCTTCCCAACCTTACCAGAGGGCGCCCCAGCTGGCAATTCCGGTTCGCT
TGCTGTCCATAAAACCGCCCAGTCTAGCTATCGCCATGTAAGCCCACTGCAAGCTACCTGCTTTCTCTTT
GCGCTTGCGTTTTCCCTTGTCCAGATAGCCCAGTAGCTGACATTCATCCGGGGTCAGCACCGTTTCTGCG
GACTGGCTTTCTACGTGGCTGCCATTTTTGGGGTGAGGCCGTTCGCGGCCGAGGGGCGCAGCCCCTGGGG
GGATGGGAGGCCCGCGTTAGCGGGCCGGGAGGGTTCGAGAAGGGGGGGCACCCCCCTTCGGCGTGCGCGG
TCACGCGCACAGGGCGCAGCCCTGGTTAAAAACAAGGTTTATAAATATTGGTTTAAAAGCAGGTTAAAAG
ACAGGTTAGCGGTGGCCGAAAAACGGGCGGAAACCCTTGCAAATGCTGGATTTTCTGCCTGTGGACAGCC
CCTCAAATGTCAATAGGTGCGCCCCTCATCTGTCAGCACTCTGCCCCTCAAGTGTCAAGGATCGCGCCCC
TCATCTGTCAGTAGTCGCGCCCCTCAAGTGTCAATACCGCAGGGCACTTATCCCCAGGCTTGTCCACATC
ATCTGTGGGAAACTCGCGTAAAATCAGGCGTTTTCGCCGATTTGCGAGGCTGGCCAGCTCCACGTCGCCG
GCCGAAATCGAGCCTGCCCCTCATCTGTCAACGCCGCGCCGGGTGAGTCGGCCCCTCAAGTGTCAACGTC
CGCCCCTCATCTGTCAGTGAGGGCCAAGTTTTCCGCGAGGTATCCACAACGCCGGCGGCCCTACATGGCT
CTGCTGTAGTGAGTGGGTTGCGCTCCGGCAGCGGTCCTGATCCCCCGCAGAAAAAAAGGATCTCAAGAAG
ATCCTTTGATCTTTTCTACATTACTGCATGAGCTTGTGGAAGTGTGCTGAGCATAAATGATTCTCCTAGC
TGTTCTTTGGGTAAGTACGCCATCAGGACGTTGTGAGTGGCGCGATTTTTAGCGGCTGAAATCAGCCCTT
GAGCCTGTCGGCAAGTCGCGTCATGAGGTCCATGCGCTCATGCAGGATCGCCACGACCAACGCGGGTTCG
CCCGCACGCGGCAGGCAAAAAACGTAGTGGTGTTCGCAGCGGGCCATCCGCAGCGCGGGAAAGAGTTCGC
TCATGTCCTTAAACGGGCCTTCGCCGGCGGCAAGCCTGGCTATGCCCTGTTCCAGCTTAGCGATATAGCG
GCGCACCTGCGCCGCGCCCCACTCCCGGCGCGTGTAGCGGATGATGCCGCGTAGATCGGCTTCGGCCTCA
GCCGTGAGGATGTAGGCCGTCAAGCGCGATCCCCGCTGAGTTCTTCATCAAGAATTTCGCCGACGCTCTT
GGTGGACACCTTGCCGGCAAGCCCATCGTTGATGCGGTTCCCCAGCATGGTTTTCAGTTCCTGCCATGCC
TGATCGGCATCAGCGTCACCGGGGAACAGACGTTCGAGGGCGTATTGCTTAATGGTCTTGCCCTGCAAGG
CGGCCAGGGCTTTCAGGCTCTGGTGCTGCTGGTCCGTCATGTCGATTGTCAGGCGGCTCATTGGATAACC
TCCATAAAATACACGTAACCACATTAGCACATATGTGGGCGTGAGGCTACAGCGCGAGGCGCATTAAGGT
CGGGAAAATGCGCTAGGCGCATTTAAATTGCGTATTGCTGTAATGCGCCATGCCGGCTAGACTAGGCCCA
AATGGGTATACCCAATTTGACCAAGGGGGACGCGATGAGGGCGGCCAAGCACTACCGACAACTTCTATCC
ATCGACTTCAACATCGAGGCGCTGGCCTTCGTGCCTGGACCCGACGGCACACGCGGCCGGCGCATCCACG
TCCTGGGGCGCGAGGTCCGCGACCGGCCCGGCCTGGTCGAGTACCTTTCGCCGGCGTTCGGCTCGCGGGT
GGCGCTGGACGGCTACTGCAAGGCCAATTTCGATGCAGTGCTGCACCTGGCGTACCCCGATCATCAGCAA
TGGGGCCACGCATGAAGCGCCGAAGCTACGCCATGCTGCGCGCCGCTGCCGCGCTGGCCGTCCTGGTCGT
TGCCTCGCCGGCATGGGCCGAGCTGCGCGGCGAGGTCGTGCGCATCATCGACGGCGACACCATCGACGTG
CTGGTAGACAAGCAGCCGGTGCGCGTGCGCCTGGTGGACATTGACGCGCCGGAAAAGCGGCAAGCCTTCG
GCGAACGTGCGCGCCAGGCGCTGGCCGGCATGGTGTTCCGCCGGCACGTCCTGGTCGACGAGAAGGACAC
CGACCGTTACGGCCGCACGCTGGGCACCGTCTGGGTCAACATGGAGCTGGCCAGCCGGCCGCCGCAGCCG
CGCAACGTCAACGCCGCGATGGTTCACCAGGGCATGGCGTGGGCCTATCGCTTCCACGGCCGCGCGGCCG
ACCCTGAAATGCTGCGGCTCGAACAGGAGGCGCGAGGCAAGCGCGTCGGCCTCTGGTCCGATCCGCACGC
CGTCGAGCCGTGGAAATGGCGACGCGAGAGCAACAACCGGAGGGACGAAGGTTGAAGGTCGCCCGCATCT
ACCTGCGCGCCAGTACGGACGAGCAGAATCTTGAACGCCAGGAGAGCCTTGTAGCGGCCACGCGGGCCGC
CGGGTACTACGTCGCCGGCATCTACCGCGAGAAGGCGTCCGGCGCACGCGCCGACCGGCCCGAGCTGCTG
CGCATGATCGCGGACCTGCAACCTGGTGAAGTCGTCGTTGCGGAGAAGATCGACCGCATCAGCCGCTTGC
CGTTGGCCGAGGCCGAGCGCCTGGTTGCGTCGATCCGGGCCAAAGGGGCCAAGCTGGCCGTGCCTGGCGT
GGTGGACCTGTCGGAGCTGGCCGCCGAGGCGAACGGAGTGGCGAAAATCGTTCTGGAATCCGTCCAGGAC
ATGCTTTTGAAGCTCGCCTTGCAGATGGCCCGCGACGACTACGAGGATCGGCGCGAGCGTCAACGTCAGG
GTGTCCAGTTGGCGAAGGCCGCCGGCCGCTACACCGGCCGCAAACGTGACGCCGGCATGCACGACCGCAT
CATCACGCTTCGCTCCGGCGGATCGAGCATTGCCAAGACGGCCAAGCTGGTCGGATGCAGCCCGAGCCAG
GTCAAACGAGTGTGGGCGGCCTGGAACGCGCAGCAGCAAAAATAAAGCCGGGCAGTGCCCGGCTTTTCTC
ACCTTTTCGCGTCCCGCAGGGCCGCTGCGAGCGCCCTACCTAGATCCTCGCTTTCCCCCTCGGTGTAGTC
CGGCCAGGGCACGAAGGGCGCGGATGCGAACCTGTTGAGCAGGTCAGATCTAGGGCGGCGGATTTGTCCT
ACTCAGGAGAGCGTTCACCGACAAACAACAGATAAAACGAAAGGCCCAGTCTTTCGACTGAGCCTTTCGT
TTTATTTGATGCCTGCCGAATTCGGATCCGGAGCTCGACACGACATTGTCGTCACCTTTGTCGGGTCCGC
GACAAGCTTTTTGTTCCTCGATCCCGTATGTTTTCGCCTAAATATCTGAAACAGCAGCAAATTATTTTTC
GTTAGCTCAATCGGCCCACTTGGCACGAGTCTTGAAATTTATTGCGAGGCGGCGGAGCTGCCGGCCGCAT
CCGTGCGGCATAACCACGGTTGTGAACAAATGAAGGAAGGCCAAATGCGTAAAGGCGAAGAGCTGTTCAC
TGGTGTCGTCCCTATTCTGGTGGAACTGGATGGTGATGTCAACGGTCATAAGTTTTCCGTGCGTGGCGAG
GGTGAAGGTGACGCAACTAATGGTAAACTGACGCTGAAGTTCATCTGTACTACTGGTAAACTGCCGGTAC
CTTGGCCGACTCTGGTAACGACGCTGACTTATGGTGTTCAGTGCTTTGCTCGTTATCCGGACCATATGAA
GCAGCATGACTTCTTCAAGTCCGCCATGCCGGAAGGCTATGTGCAGGAACGCACGATTTCCTTTAAGGAT
GACGGCACGTACAAAACGCGTGCGGAAGTGAAATTTGAAGGCGATACCCTGGTAAACCGCATTGAGCTGA
AAGGCATTGACTTTAAAGAAGATGGCAATATCCTGGGCCATAAGCTGGAATACAATTTTAACAGCCACAA
TGTTTACATCACCGCCGATAAACAAAAAAATGGCATTAAAGCGAATTTTAAAATTCGCCACAACGTTGAG
GATGGCAGCGTGCAGCTGGCTGATCACTACCAGCAAAACACTCCAATCGGTGATGGTCCTGTTCTGCTGC
CAGACAATCACTATCTGAGCACGCAAAGCGTTCTGTCTAAAGATCCGAACGAGAAACGCGATCATATGGT
TCTGCTGGAGTTCGTAACCGCAGCGGGCATCACGCATGGTATGGATGAACTGTACAAATGAGCTTATCCT
TTGGTTCCGTTTTACAACGTCGTGACTGGG
Features (pLannotate 1.2.2; 14 found; start..end, strand, type, name):
      9..103     +  terminator     lambda t0 terminator: transcription terminator from phage lambda
    213..1025    +  CDS            aphA1: KKA1_ECOLX - Also known as nptI. Protein inferred from homology: Swiss-Prot protein existence level 3. Resistance to kanamycin and structurally-related aminoglycosides, including amikacin. From Escherichia coli.
   1179..1287    +  oriT           oriT: incP origin of transfer
   1348..2496    -  CDS            trfA: trans-acting replication protein that binds to and activates oriV
   2548..2829    -  CDS            tnpA (fragment): TN5P_ECOLX - Also known as tnp. Experimental evidence at protein level: Swiss-Prot protein existence level 1. Mediates transposition of transposon Tn5 by a 'cut and paste' mechanism. First, the monomeric transposase binds the 19 bp inverted DNA repeats flanking the transposon. Then, dimerization of the DNA- bound transposase creates a synaptic DNA complex. After nicking of the first DNA strand, excision of the transposon proceeds through a series of intermediates. The transposase then mediates the insertion of the transposon at a new site by strand transfer. The activity of the wild- type tran
   2889..3420    -  rep_origin     oriV: incP origin of replication
   3476..3511    -  rep_origin     CloDF13 ori (fragment): Plasmids containing the CloDF13 (CDF) origin of replication can be propagated in E. coli cells that contain additional plasmids with compatible origins.
   3635..3943    -  CDS            parE: PARE_ECOLX - Experimental evidence at protein level: Swiss-Prot protein existence level 1. Toxin component of a type II toxin-antitoxin (TA) system involved in plasmid partition. Acts by inhibiting DNA gyrase, converting supercoiled plasmid DNA into a singly cleaved linear form in an ATP-dependent fashion. To do so it probably interacts with one of the gyrase subunits. Gyrase inhibition is prevented by antitoxin ParD, and is reversed in vitro by incubation with ParD. In cells that have lost the plasmid filamentation and growth inhibition occur; this is suppressed when ParD is supplied in trans
   3943..4191    -  CDS            parD: PARD_ECOLX - Experimental evidence at protein level: Swiss-Prot protein existence level 1. Antitoxin component of a type II toxin-antitoxin (TA) system involved in plasmid partition. Inhibits the anti-DNA gyrase activity of toxin ParE; reverses and restores gyrase catalytic activity in vitro. The parDE operon alone is capable of stabilizing an RK2-derived minireplicon under defined growth conditions in several different Gram- negative bacteria. It does so by the post-segregational killing (PSK) of plasmid-free cells, also referred to as a plasmid addiction system. Binds its own promoter, autor
   4320..5162    +  CDS            parB: PARB4_ECOLX - Protein predicted: Swiss-Prot protein existence level 4. Involved in plasmid partition. From Escherichia coli.
   5126..5782    +  CDS            parA: PARA4_ECOLX - Protein inferred from homology: Swiss-Prot protein existence level 3. Involved in plasmid partition. From Escherichia coli.
   5942..6028    -  terminator     rrnB T1 terminator: Escherichia coli rrnB; transcription terminator T1 from the E. coli rrnB gene
   6275..6988    +  CDS            superfolder GFP: GFP variant that folds robustly even when fused to poorly folded proteins (Pédelacq et al., 2006)
   7008..7030    +  CDS            lacZα (fragment): LacZα fragment of β-galactosidase; lacZ fragment
