[The description below was written by a language model from this plasmid's Addgene catalogue record and pLannotate feature annotations shown in this document.]
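Description:
pOPS0499 is a low-copy, broad-host-range bacterial reporter plasmid built on the pOGG026 backbone and assembled by Golden Gate cloning from domesticated modules. Its replication and maintenance functions are those of an IncP (RK2-type) replicon. The annotated sequence of about 7 kb carries oriV together with the trfA replication initiator, and an oriT that allows conjugative mobilisation from a donor strain supplying transfer functions. It also carries the parABDE stability region, in which the ParD/ParE toxin-antitoxin pair kills plasmid-free segregants and so helps retain the plasmid without antibiotic selection. Selection is by kanamycin through the aphA1 (nptI) gene. Short fragments annotated as Tn5 transposase, CloDF13 ori and lacZα appear to be backbone remnants rather than functional parts. Lambda t0 and rrnB T1 terminators insulate the cloning region.

The payload has three modules: a promoter module (PsNifH), a coding module encoding superfolder GFP, and a terminator-position module carrying a unique 12-nucleotide barcode next to a universal primer binding site. The nifH promoter and the barcode are not annotated in the feature table, but the catalogue describes them, and the unannotated stretch upstream of sfGFP fits a promoter at that position. Because nifH is a nitrogenase gene, GFP expression would be expected to report nitrogen-fixation gene activity.

The barcode lets each plasmid-bearing strain be identified by amplification and sequencing. The plasmid is one member of a Plasmid-ID kit whose members differ only in the barcode. The associated publication indicates the kit is used to measure rhizobial competitiveness and nitrogen fixation in legume nodules at the same time.
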