Addgene plasmid #133140: pOPS0499
Purpose: Reporter plasmid with a 12-nucleotide specific "barcode" sequence. This plasmid is not available as an individual bacterial stab, but can be requested as part of the Plasmid-ID Kit (Kit #1000000168 ).
Depositing lab: Philip Poole. Depositing organization: University of Oxford. Publication: Optimizing Rhizobium-legume symbioses by simultaneous measurement of rhizobial competitiveness and N2 fixation in nodules. Mendoza-Suarez MA, Geddes BA, Sanchez-Canizares C, Ramirez-Gonzalez RH, Kirchhelle C, Jorrin B, Poole PS. Proc Natl Acad Sci U S A. 2020 May 5;117(18):9822-9831. doi: 10.1073/pnas.1921225117. Epub 2020 Apr 21. PubMed 32317381.
Backbone
  Vector backbone: pOGG026 (Addgene ID 113992)
  Vector type: Bacterial Expression
Growth in bacteria
  Bacterial resistance: Kanamycin, 50 μg/mL
  Growth temperature: 37°C
  Growth strain: ST18 (S17 delta pir delta hemA)
  Copy number: Low Copy
Gene/Insert
  Gene/Insert name: PU module (PsNifH from pOGG043), SC module (sfGFP from pOGG037), and T module (ATCCTTTGGTTC and universal primer binding site)
  Species: Synthetic
  Mutation: Domesticated for Golden Gate cloning
  Cloning method: Unknown
Terms and licenses: Academic/Nonprofit Terms; Industry Terms: Not Available to Industry
Depositor comments: The only difference is the sequence: ATCCTTTGGTTC . Please note that this plasmid may require a unique bacterial strain, so make sure to confirm that you can also obtain the appropriate growth strain. Please contact us or contact our distributors if you have any questions. This plasmid is not available as an individual bacterial stab, but can be requested as part of the Plasmid-ID Kit (Kit #1000000168 ).
How to cite: pOPS0499 was a gift from Philip Poole (Addgene plasmid # 133140)
